>Addgene plasmid #120698 | Smp_005060-Cd4-bio-His | addgene full sequence | sequence record 234777 | Addgene NGS Result
GTGATGCGGTTTTGGCAGTACACCAATGGGCGTGGATAGCGGTTTGACTCACGGGGATTTCCAAGTCTCC
ACCCCATTGACGTCAATGGGAGTTTGTTTTGGCACCAAAATCAACGGGACTTTCCAAAATGTCGTAATAA
CCCCGCCCCGTTGACGCAAATGGGCGGTAGGCGTGTACGGTGGGAGGTCTATATAAGCAGAGCTCGTTTA
GTGAACCGTCAGATCCTCACTCTCTTCCGCATCGCTGTCTGCGAGGGCCAGCTGTTGGGCTCGCGGTTGA
GGACAAACTCTTCGCGGTCTTTCCAGTACTCTTGGATCGGAAACCCGTCGGCCTCCGAACGGTACTCCGC
CACCGAGGGACCTGAGCGAGTCCGCATCGACCGGATCGGAAAACCTCTCGAGAAAGGCGTCTAACCAGTC
ACAGTCGCAAGGTAGGCTGAGCACCGTGGCGGGCGGCAGCGGGTGGCGGTCGGGGTTGTTTCTGGCGGAG
GTGCTGCTGATGATGTAATTAAAGTAGGCGGTCTTGAGACGGCGGATGGTCGAGGTGAGGTGTGGCAGGC
TTGAGATCCAGCTGTTGGGGTGAGTACTCCCTCTCAAAAGCGGGCATTACTTCTGCGCTAAGATTGTCAG
TTTCCAAAAACGAGGAGGATTTGATATTCACCTGGCCCGATCTGGCCATACACTTGAGTGACAATGACAT
CCACTTTGCCTTTCTCTCCACAGGTGTCCACTCCCAGGTCCAAGTTTGCCACCATGGAGTTTCAGACCCA
GGTACTCATGTCCCTGCTGCTCTGCATGTCTGGTGCGGCCGCCGAAGTCGTGTGGGCCGTGAATTGTGGC
GGCCCTAAGCACATCGACAGCCACGGCGTCGAGTACAAGGCCGACTTCCTGGACATGGGCACCGCCAGCG
ACTACGGCAGAAGCTTCGCCATCAACCGGGTGCCCAGCGCCGACCACATCATCTACCAGACCGAGAGATA
CCACAACGAGGACTTCAGCTACCCCATCCCCATCACCAGCGACGGCGAGTACATCCTGACCCTGAAGTTC
AGCGAAGTGTGGTTCACCGAGCGCTACCAGAAAGTGTCCAGCATGATCTACGTGTTCAGCCACTGGACCG
TGAAACAGGTGTCCCCCGTGTACTTTATCGCCAACATCCTGTACAGCTTCCGGCTGCACGTGTCCGCCAC
CGCCAAGCACATTGGCGCGCCGTCGACCTCCATCACGGCCTATAAGAGTGAGGGGGAGTCAGCGGAGTTC
TCCTTCCCACTCAACCTTGGAGAGGAAAGCCTGCAGGGAGAGTTGAGATGGAAGGCAGAGAAGGCTCCTT
CTTCCCAGTCCTGGATCACCTTCTCCCTAAAGAACCAAAAGGTGTCTGTGCAGAAGTCTACTAGCAACCC
CAAGTTCCAGCTGTCCGAAACGCTCCCACTCACCCTTCAGATACCCCAGGTCTCCCTTCAGTTTGCTGGT
TCTGGCAACCTGACCCTGACTCTGGACAGAGGGATACTGTATCAGGAAGTGAACCTGGTGGTGATGAAAG
TGACTCAGCCCGACAGCAACACTTTGACCTGTGAGGTGATGGGACCCACCTCACCCAAGATGAGACTGAT
CTTGAAGCAGGAGAATCAGGAGGCCAGGGTCTCCAGGCAGGAGAAAGTGATTCAAGTGCAGGCCCCTGAA
GCAGGGGTGTGGCAATGTCTACTGAGTGAAGGTGAAGAGGTCAAGATGGACTCCAAGATCCAGGTTTTAT
CCAAAGGGTTGAATTCCGGCAGCCTGCACCACATCCTGGACGCCCAGAAGATGCTGTGGAACCACAGGGA
CAGGAACCTGCCTCCTCTGGCCCCTCTGGGCCCCCACCACCATCACCACCATTGAGTCTAGACACGTGAT
TAATTAAGGATCCCCCGACCTCGACCTCTGGCTAATAAAGGAAATTTATTTTCATTGCAATAGTGTGTTG
GAATTTTTTGTGTCTCTCACTCGGAAGGACATATGGGAGGGCAAATCATTTGGTCGAGATCCCTCGGAGA
TCTCTAGCTAGAGGATCGATCCCCGCCCCGGACGAACTAAACCTGACTACGACATCTCTGCCCCTTCTTC
GCGGGGCAGTGCATGTAATCCCTTCAGTTGGTTGGTACAACTTGCCAACTGGGCCCTGTTCCACATGTGA
CACGGGGGGGGACCAAACACAAAGGGGTTCTCTGACTGTAGTTGACATCCTTATAAATGGATGTGCACAT
TTGCCAACACTGAGTGGCTTTCATCCTGGAGCAGACTTTGCAGTCTGTGGACTGCAACACAACATTGCCT
TTATGTGTAACTCTTGGCTGAAGCTCTTACACCAATGCTGGGGGACATGTACCTCCCAGGGGCCCAGGAA
GACTACGGGAGGCTACACCAACGTCAATCAGAGGGGCCTGTGTAGCTACCGATAAGCGGACCCTCAAGAG
GGCATTAGCAATAGTGTTTATAAGGCCCCCTTGTTAACCCTAAACGGGTAGCATATGCTTCCCGGGTAGT
AGTATATACTATCCAGACTAACCCTAATTCAATAGCATATGTTACCCAACGGGAAGCATATGCTATCGAA
TTAGGGTTAGTAAAAGGGTCCTAAGGAACAGCGATATCTCCCACCCCATGAGCTGTCACGGTTTTATTTA
CATGGGGTCAGGATTCCACGAGGGTAGTGAACCATTTTAGTCACAAGGGCAGTGGCTGAAGATCAAGGAG
CGGGCAGTGAACTCTCCTGAATCTTCGCCTGCTTCTTCATTCTCCTTCGTTTAGCTAATAGAATAACTGC
TGAGTTGTGAACAGTAAGGTGTATGTGAGGTGCTCGAAAACAAGGTTTCAGGTGACGCCCCCAGAATAAA
ATTTGGACGGGGGGTTCAGTGGTGGCATTGTGCTATGACACCAATATAACCCTCACAAACCCCTTGGGCA
ATAAATACTAGTGTAGGAATGAAACATTCTGAATATCTTTAACAATAGAAATCCATGGGGTGGGGACAAG
CCGTAAAGACTGGATGTCCATCTCACACGAATTTATGGCTATGGGCAACACATAATCCTAGTGCAATATG
ATACTGGGGTTATTAAGATGTGTCCCAGGCAGGGACCAAGACAGGTGAACCATGTTGTTACACTCTATTT
GTAACAAGGGGAAAGAGAGTGGACGCCGACAGCAGCGGACTCCACTGGTTGTCTCTAACACCCCCGAAAA
TTAAACGGGGCTCCACGCCAATGGGGCCCATAAACAAAGACAAGTGGCCACTCTTTTTTTTGAAATTGTG
GAGTGGGGGCACGCGTCAGCCCCCACACGCCGCCCTGCGGTTTTGGACTGTAAAATAAGGGTGTAATAAC
TTGGCTGATTGTAACCCCGCTAACCACTGCGGTCAAACCACTTGCCCACAAAACCACTAATGGCACCCCG
GGGAATACCTGCATAAGTAGGTGGGCGGGCCAAGATAGGGGCGCGATTGCTGCGATCTGGAGGACAAATT
ACACACACTTGCGCCTGAGCGCCAAGCACAGGGTTGTTGGTCCTCATATTCACGAGGTCGCTGAGAGCAC
GGTGGGCTAATGTTGCCATGGGTAGCATATACTACCCAAATATCTGGATAGCATATGCTATCCTAATCTA
TATCTGGGTAGCATAGGCTATCCTAATCTATATCTGGGTAGCATATGCTATCCTAATCTATATCTGGGTA
GTATATGCTATCCTAATTTATATCTGGGTAGCATAGGCTATCCTAATCTATATCTGGGTAGCATATGCTA
TCCTAATCTATATCTGGGTAGTATATGCTATCCTAATCTGTATCCGGGTAGCATATGCTATCCTAATAGA
GATTAGGGTAGTATATGCTATCCTAATTTATATCTGGGTAGCATATACTACCCAAATATCTGGATAGCAT
ATGCTATCCTAATCTATATCTGGGTAGCATATGCTATCCTAATCTATATCTGGGTAGCATAGGCTATCCT
AATCTATATCTGGGTAGCATATGCTATCCTAATCTATATCTGGGTAGTATATGCTATCCTAATTTATATC
TGGGTAGCATAGGCTATCCTAATCTATATCTGGGTAGCATATGCTATCCTAATCTATATCTGGGTAGTAT
ATGCTATCCTAATCTGTATCCGGGTAGCATATGCTATCCTCATGATAAGCTGTCAAACATGAGAATTTTC
TTGAAGACGAAAGGGCCTCGTGATACGCCTATTTTTATAGGTTAATGTCATGATAATAATGGTTTCTTAG
ACGTCAGGTGGCACTTTTCGGGGAAATGTGCGCGGAACCCCTATTTGTTTATTTTTCTAAATACATTCAA
ATATGTATCCGCTCATGAGACAATAACCCTGATAAATGCTTCAATAATATTGAAAAAGGAAGAGTATGAG
TATTCAACATTTCCGTGTCGCCCTTATTCCCTTTTTTGCGGCATTTTGCCTTCCTGTTTTTGCTCACCCA
GAAACGCTGGTGAAAGTAAAAGATGCTGAAGATCAGTTGGGTGCACGAGTGGGTTACATCGAACTGGATC
TCAACAGCGGTAAGATCCTTGAGAGTTTTCGCCCCGAAGAACGTTTTCCAATGATGAGCACTTTTAAAGT
TCTGCTATGTGGCGCGGTATTATCCCGTGTTGACGCCGGGCAAGAGCAACTCGGTCGCCGCATACACTAT
TCTCAGAATGACTTGGTTGAGTACTCACCAGTCACAGAAAAGCATCTTACGGATGGCATGACAGTAAGAG
AATTATGCAGTGCTGCCATAACCATGAGTGATAACACTGCGGCCAACTTACTTCTGACAACGATCGGAGG
ACCGAAGGAGCTAACCGCTTTTTTGCACAACATGGGGGATCATGTAACTCGCCTTGATCGTTGGGAACCG
GAGCTGAATGAAGCCATACCAAACGACGAGCGTGACACCACGATGCCTGCAGCAATGGCAACAACGTTGC
GCAAACTATTAACTGGCGAACTACTTACTCTAGCTTCCCGGCAACAATTAATAGACTGGATGGAGGCGGA
TAAAGTTGCAGGACCACTTCTGCGCTCGGCCCTTCCGGCTGGCTGGTTTATTGCTGATAAATCTGGAGCC
GGTGAGCGTGGGTCTCGCGGTATCATTGCAGCACTGGGGCCAGATGGTAAGCCCTCCCGTATCGTAGTTA
TCTACACGACGGGGAGTCAGGCAACTATGGATGAACGAAATAGACAGATCGCTGAGATAGGTGCCTCACT
GATTAAGCATTGGTAACTGTCAGACCAAGTTTACTCATATATACTTTAGATTGATTTAAAACTTCATTTT
TAATTTAAAAGGATCTAGGTGAAGATCCTTTTTGATAATCTCATGACCAAAATCCCTTAACGTGAGTTTT
CGTTCCACTGAGCGTCAGACCCCGTAGAAAAGATCAAAGGATCTTCTTGAGATCCTTTTTTTCTGCGCGT
AATCTGCTGCTTGCAAACAAAAAAACCACCGCTACCAGCGGTGGTTTGTTTGCCGGATCAAGAGCTACCA
ACTCTTTTTCCGAAGGTAACTGGCTTCAGCAGAGCGCAGATACCAAATACTGTTCTTCTAGTGTAGCCGT
AGTTAGGCCACCACTTCAAGAACTCTGTAGCACCGCCTACATACCTCGCTCTGCTAATCCTGTTACCAGT
GGCTGCTGCCAGTGGCGATAAGTCGTGTCTTACCGGGTTGGACTCAAGACGATAGTTACCGGATAAGGCG
CAGCGGTCGGGCTGAACGGGGGGTTCGTGCACACAGCCCAGCTTGGAGCGAACGACCTACACCGAACTGA
GATACCTACAGCGTGAGCTATGAGAAAGCGCCACGCTTCCCGAAGGGAGAAAGGCGGACAGGTATCCGGT
AAGCGGCAGGGTCGGAACAGGAGAGCGCACGAGGGAGCTTCCAGGGGGAAACGCCTGGTATCTTTATAGT
CCTGTCGGGTTTCGCCACCTCTGACTTGAGCGTCGATTTTTGTGATGCTCGTCAGGGGGGCGGAGCCTAT
GGAAAAACGCCAGCAACGCGGCCTTTTTACGGTTCCTGGCCTTTTGCTGGCCTTTTGCTCACATGTTCTT
TCCTGCGTTATCCCCTGATTCTGTGGATAACCGTATTACCGCCTTTGAGTGAGCTGATACCGCTCGCCGC
AGCCGAACGACCGAGCGCAGCGAGTCAGTGAGCGAGGAAGCGGAAGAGCGCCCAATACGCAAACCGCCTC
TCCCCGCGCGTTGGCCGATTCATTAATGCAGCTGGCACGACAGGTTTCCCGACTGGAAAGCGGGCAGTGA
GCGCAACGCAATTAATGTGAGTTAGCTCACTCATTAGGCACCCCAGGCTTTACACTTTATGCTTCCGGCT
CGTATGTTGTGTGGAATTGTGAGCGGATAACAATTTCACACAGGAAACAGCTATGACCATGATTACGCCA
AGCTCTAGCTAGAGGTCGACCAATTCTCATGTTTGACAGCTTATCATCGCAGATCCGGGCAACGTTGTTG
CCATTGCTGCAGGCGCAGAACTGGTAGGTATGGAAGATCTATACATTGAATCAATATTGGCAATTAGCCA
TATTAGTCATTGGTTATATAGCATAAATCAATATTGGCTATTGGCCATTGCATACGTTGTATCTATATCA
TAATATGTACATTTATATTGGCTCATGTCCAATATGACCGCCATGTTGACATTGATTATTGACTAGTTAT
TAATAGTAATCAATTACGGGGTCATTAGTTCATAGCCCATATATGGAGTTCCGCGTTACATAACTTACGG
TAAATGGCCCGCCTGGCTGACCGCCCAACGACCCCCGCCCATTGACGTCAATAATGACGTATGTTCCCAT
AGTAACGCCAATAGGGACTTTCCATTGACGTCAATGGGTGGAGTATTTACGGTAAACTGCCCACTTGGCA
GTACATCAAGTGTATCATATGCCAAGTCCGCCCCCTATTGACGTCAATGACGGTAAATGGCCCGCCTGGC
ATTATGCCCAGTACATGACCTTACGGGACTTTCCTACTTGGCAGTACATCTACGTATTAGTCATCGCTAT
TACCATG
Features (pLannotate 1.2.2; 19 found; start..end, strand, type, name):
      2..201     +  promoter       CMV promoter: human cytomegalovirus (CMV) immediate early promoter
    269..307     +  misc_feature   Ad SA (fragment): adenovirus major late transcript splice acceptor (Friedrich and Soriano, 1991)
    340..549     -  CDS            PTP (fragment): TERM_ADE02 - Experimental evidence at protein level: Swiss-Prot protein existence level 1. Protein covalently bound to the viral DNA that acts as a primer for viral genomic replication by DNA strand displacement. Assembles on the viral origin of replication in an initiation complex with viral polymerase, DBP, host NFIA and host POU2F1/OCT1. During initiation, the polymerase covalently couples the first dCTP with Ser- 580 of pTP. The terminal protein stimulates the template activity over 20 fold compared to protein-free templates. Neo-synthesized viral genomes are linked to two preterminal prot
    580..669     +  intron         chimeric intron (fragment): chimera between introns from adenovirus and immunoglobulin heavy chain genes
    688..734     +  CDS            IgH signal sequence (fragment): signal sequence from the mouse immunoglobulin heavy chain variable region
    799..1086    +  CDS            mlec-a (fragment): MLECA_XENLA - Experimental evidence at protein level: Swiss-Prot protein existence level 1. Carbohydrate-binding protein with a strong ligand preference for Glc2-N-glycan. May play a role in the early steps of protein N- glycosylation. Can bind di- or higher oligomers but not monomers of glucose, including maltose, maltotriose, maltotetraose, maltoheptaose, nigerose, kojibose, cellobiose and isomaltose, although based on their subcellular locations, these are unlikely to all be physiological ligands. From Xenopus laevis (African clawed frog).
   1162..1764    +  CDS            Cd4 (fragment): CD4_RAT - Experimental evidence at protein level: Swiss-Prot protein existence level 1. Integral membrane glycoprotein that plays an essential role in the immune response and serves multiple functions in responses against both external and internal offenses. In T-cells, functions primarily as a coreceptor for MHC class II molecule:peptide complex. The antigens presented by class II peptides are derived from extracellular proteins while class I peptides are derived from cytosolic proteins. Interacts simultaneously with the T-cell receptor (TCR) and the MHC class II presented by antigen presenti
   1924..1979    +  polyA_signal   β-globin poly(A) signal: rabbit β-globin polyadenylation signal (Gil and Proudfoot, 1987)
   2493..4174    -  rep_origin     oriP (fragment): Epstein-Barr virus oriP replication origin (Yates et al., 2000)
   4301..4405    +  promoter       AmpR promoter: bla
   4406..5266    +  CDS            AmpR: β-lactamase; bla; confers resistance to ampicillin, carbenicillin, and related antibiotics
   5437..6025    +  rep_origin     ori: high-copy-number ColE1/pMB1/pBR322/pUC origin of replication
   6208..6300    +  CDS            lacI (fragment): lac repressor; lacI; The lac repressor binds to the lac operator to inhibit transcription in E. coli. This inhibition can be relieved by adding lactose or isopropyl-β-D-thiogalactopyranoside (IPTG).
   6313..6334    +  protein_bind   CAP binding site: CAP binding activates transcription in the presence of cAMP. E. coli catabolite activator protein
   6349..6379    +  promoter       lac promoter: promoter for the E. coli lac operon
   6387..6403    +  protein_bind   lac operator: The lac repressor binds to the lac operator to inhibit transcription in E. coli. This inhibition can be relieved by adding lactose or isopropyl-β-D-thiogalactopyranoside (IPTG). lac repressor encoded by lacI
   6473..6489    +  promoter       tet promoter (fragment): E. coli promoter for tetracycline efflux protein gene
   6499..6524    -  CDS            bla(M) (fragment): β-lactamase lacking the signal sequence; bla(M); allows cytosolic expression of β-lactamase
   6698..7077    +  enhancer       CMV enhancer: human cytomegalovirus immediate early enhancer
