[The description below was written by a language model from this plasmid's Addgene catalogue record and pLannotate feature annotations shown in this document.]
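Description:
Smp_005060-Cd4-bio-His is a mammalian expression plasmid built on the pTT3 backbone for producing a recombinant, soluble form of the Schistosoma mansoni protein Smp_005060. It belongs to a library of cell-surface and secreted schistosome proteins assembled to look for early serological markers of infection. In bacteria it is maintained at high copy through a ColE1/pUC-type origin and selected with ampicillin via the β-lactamase gene. The backbone also carries an Epstein-Barr virus oriP fragment, which supports episomal retention and higher yields in cells that supply EBNA1. The record does not name the producer cell line.

The expression cassette is driven by the CMV enhancer and promoter, whose annotation wraps around the circular map's origin. These are followed by adenovirus-derived leader and splice sequences and a chimeric intron fragment that aid transcript processing; the reverse-strand "PTP" hit in this region is probably just an annotation of that adenoviral leader DNA. A mouse immunoglobulin heavy-chain signal sequence directs the product into the secretory pathway.

The roughly 390 bp parasite insert sits between retained NotI and AscI sites. The annotation tool matches it to malectin from Xenopus, which suggests homology rather than a frog origin.

The insert is fused at its C terminus to backbone-encoded rat Cd4 domains 3 and 4, then to a "bio" tag and a six-histidine tag, neither of which is separately annotated in the feature table. The "bio" tag is presumably a peptide substrate for enzymatic biotinylation, though the record does not define it. These tags would allow antibody detection, capture on streptavidin and nickel-affinity purification. A rabbit β-globin polyadenylation signal ends the transcript. The remaining lac and tet elements are backbone remnants.
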