Addgene plasmid #120698: Smp_005060-Cd4-bio-His
Purpose: Expression of recombinant S. mansoni protein
Depositing lab: Gavin Wright. Depositing organization: Wellcome Sanger Institute. Publication: A library of cell-surface and secreted proteins from Schistosoma mansoni identifies early serological markers of infection. Cécile Crosnier, Anna V. Protasio, Gabriel Rinaldi, Shona Wilson, Matthew Berriman, Gavin J. Wright. bioRXiv 10.1101/593616.
Backbone
  Vector backbone: pTT3
  Backbone manufacturer: Yves Durocher, NRC
  Backbone size w/o insert (bp): 6686
  Vector type: Mammalian Expression
Growth in bacteria
  Bacterial resistance: Ampicillin, 100 μg/mL
  Growth temperature: 37°C
  Growth strain: DH5alpha
  Copy number: High Copy
Gene/Insert
  Gene/Insert name: Smp_005060
  Species: Schistosoma mansoni
  Insert size (bp): 391
  Entrez Gene: Smp_005060.1 (a.k.a. Smp_005060.1)
  Promoter: CMV
  Tag / fusion protein: ratCd4(d3+4)-bio-6His (C terminal on backbone)
  Cloning method: Restriction Enzyme; 5′ cloning site NotI (not destroyed); 3′ cloning site AscI (not destroyed)
Terms and licenses: Academic/Nonprofit Terms; Industry Terms: Not Available to Industry
How to cite: Smp_005060-Cd4-bio-His was a gift from Gavin Wright (Addgene plasmid # 120698 ; http://n2t.net/addgene:120698 ; RRID:Addgene_120698)
